Addgene plasmid #193251: pSMT-MjtRNA-GFP(47TAG)
Purpose: Expresses the M. jannaschii tRNATyr (MjtRNA) and GFP(47TAG) (aka GFP151TAG)
Depositing lab: Peter Schultz & Jessica Seeliger. Depositing organization: Scripps California (The Scripps Research Institute). Publication: A Screen for Protein-Protein Interactions in Live Mycobacteria Reveals a Functional Link between the Virulence-Associated Lipid Transporter LprG and the Mycolyltransferase Antigen 85A. Touchette MH, Van Vlack ER, Bai L, Kim J, Cognetta AB 3rd, Previti ML, Backus KM, Martin DW, Cravatt BF, Seeliger JC. ACS Infect Dis. 2017 May 12;3(5):336-348. doi: 10.1021/acsinfecdis.6b00179. Epub 2017 Mar 21. PubMed 28276676.
Backbone
  Vector backbone: pSMT3
  Vector type: Bacterial Expression
  Selectable markers: Hygromycin
Growth in bacteria
  Bacterial resistance: Hygromycin, 200 μg/mL
  Growth temperature: 37°C
  Growth strain: DH5alpha
  Copy number: High Copy
Gene/Insert 1
  Gene/Insert name: GFP(47TAG) (alt name: GFP(151TAG), GFP(Tyr151TAG), eGFP)
  Mutation: Codon for Tyr47 replaced with amber stop codon TAG (nucleotide position 151).
  Promoter: hsp60
  Cloning method: Unknown
  Sequencing primers: 5′ CTAGAGGTGACCACAACG
Gene/Insert 2
  Gene/Insert name: MjtRNA (alt name: tRNATyr)
  Species: M. jannaschii
  Promoter: metU
  Cloning method: Unknown
  Sequencing primers: 5′ gccgggatcactctcg
Resource information
  A portion of this plasmid was derived from a plasmid made by: Received from Peter Schultz (Scripps)
Terms and licenses: Academic/Nonprofit Terms; Industry Terms: Not Available to Industry
Depositor comments: Plasmid was originally reported by the Peter Schultz lab in Wang, Schultz et al. PLoS One 2010, doi: 10.1371/journal.pone.0009354. Please see associated publication Ganapathy, Seeliger et al. for full details regarding any additional cloning that was performed.
How to cite: pSMT-MjtRNA-GFP(47TAG) was a gift from Peter Schultz & Jessica Seeliger (Addgene plasmid # 193251 ; http://n2t.net/addgene:193251 ; RRID:Addgene_193251)
