[The description below was written by a language model from this plasmid's Addgene catalogue record and pLannotate feature annotations shown in this document.]
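Description:
pSMT-MjtRNA-GFP(47TAG) is a 6.5 kb bacterial expression plasmid built on the pSMT3 backbone. It serves as the tRNA and reporter component of an amber-suppression system for site-specific incorporation of unnatural amino acids. It carries a high-copy ColE1/pUC-type origin for propagation in E. coli (DH5alpha is the listed strain) and is selected with hygromycin through the Streptomyces hygroscopicus hygromycin phosphotransferase gene. The associated work was done in live mycobacteria, but no mycobacterial replicon is annotated. A stretch of nearly 3 kb between the insert region and the hygromycin gene has no assigned features, so the table does not show what lies there. Fragments of lacI, the lac promoter/operator, pBluescript polylinker sequence and a short β-lactamase piece appear to be cloning remnants rather than functional parts.

The payload consists of two adjacent cassettes. The first is an EGFP coding sequence, listed as driven by the hsp60 promoter, in which a tyrosine codon has been replaced by the amber stop codon TAG. The record calls this position Tyr47 but also uses the alternative names GFP(151TAG) and GFP(Tyr151TAG), so the numbering is not consistent. Immediately downstream is the Methanocaldococcus jannaschii tRNATyr, listed under the metU promoter; neither promoter is annotated in the feature table. The plasmid encodes no aminoacyl-tRNA synthetase, so a cognate orthogonal synthetase would have to come from a separate construct. Full-length fluorescent GFP forms only when the charged tRNA reads through the TAG codon, so fluorescence reports suppression efficiency. This kind of readout is useful for validating unnatural amino acid incorporation, for example before using crosslinking residues to probe protein–protein interactions.
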