Features (pLannotate 1.2.2; 11 found; start..end, strand, type, name):
     11..599     +  rep_origin     ori: high-copy-number ColE1/pMB1/pBR322/pUC origin of replication
    782..874     +  CDS            lacI (fragment): lac repressor; lacI; The lac repressor binds to the lac operator to inhibit transcription in E. coli. This inhibition can be relieved by adding lactose or isopropyl-β-D-thiogalactopyranoside (IPTG).
    887..908     +  protein_bind   CAP binding site: CAP binding activates transcription in the presence of cAMP. E. coli catabolite activator protein
    923..953     +  promoter       lac promoter: promoter for the E. coli lac operon
    961..977     +  protein_bind   lac operator: The lac repressor binds to the lac operator to inhibit transcription in E. coli. This inhibition can be relieved by adding lactose or isopropyl-β-D-thiogalactopyranoside (IPTG). lac repressor encoded by lacI
   1023..1046    +  misc_feature   MCS (fragment): pBluescript multiple cloning site
   1443..2159    +  CDS            EGFP: the original enhanced GFP (Yang et al., 1996) mammalian codon-optimized
   2210..2283    +  ncRNA          tRNA: Accession: RF00005 - tRNA
   2322..2357    +  misc_feature   MCS (fragment): pBluescript multiple cloning site
   5190..6182    -  CDS            hyg: KHYB_STRHY - Experimental evidence at protein level: Swiss-Prot protein existence level 1. The aminoglycoside phosphotransferases achieve inactivation of their antibiotic substrates by phosphorylation. From Streptomyces hygroscopicus.
   6294..6374    +  CDS            bla(M) (fragment): β-lactamase lacking the signal sequence; bla(M); allows cytosolic expression of β-lactamase
>Addgene plasmid #193251 | pSMT-MjtRNA-GFP(47TAG) | addgene full sequence | sequence record 383873 | Addgene NGS Result
AAGGATCTTCTTGAGATCCTTTTTTTCTGCGCGTAATCTGCTGCTTGCAAACAAAAAAACCACCGCTACC
AGCGGTGGTTTGTTTGCCGGATCAAGAGCTACCAACTCTTTTTCCGAAGGTAACTGGCTTCAGCAGAGCG
CAGATACCAAATACTGTTCTTCTAGTGTAGCCGTAGTTAGGCCACCACTTCAAGAACTCTGTAGCACCGC
CTACATACCTCGCTCTGCTAATCCTGTTACCAGTGGCTGCTGCCAGTGGCGATAAGTCGTGTCTTACCGG
GTTGGACTCAAGACGATAGTTACCGGATAAGGCGCAGCGGTCGGGCTGAACGGGGGGTTCGTGCACACAG
CCCAGCTTGGAGCGAACGACCTACACCGAACTGAGATACCTACAGCGTGAGCTATGAGAAAGCGCCACGC
TTCCCGAAGGGAGAAAGGCGGACAGGTATCCGGTAAGCGGCAGGGTCGGAACAGGAGAGCGCACGAGGGA
GCTTCCAGGGGGAAACGCCTGGTATCTTTATAGTCCTGTCGGGTTTCGCCACCTCTGACTTGAGCGTCGA
TTTTTGTGATGCTCGTCAGGGGGGCGGAGCCTATGGAAAAACGCCAGCAACGCGGCCTTTTTACGGTTCC
TGGCCTTTTGCTGGCCTTTTGCTCACATGTTCTTTCCTGCGTTATCCCCTGATTCTGTGGATAACCGTAT
TACCGCCTTTGAGTGAGCTGATACCGCTCGCCGCAGCCGAACGACCGAGCGCAGCGAGTCAGTGAGCGAG
GAAGCGGAAGAGCGCCCAATACGCAAACCGCCTCTCCCCGCGCGTTGGCCGATTCATTAATGCAGCTGGC
ACGACAGGTTTCCCGACTGGAAAGCGGGCAGTGAGCGCAACGCAATTAATGTGAGTTAGCTCACTCATTA
GGCACCCCAGGCTTTACACTTTATGCTTCCGGCTCGTATGTTGTGTGGAATTGTGAGCGGATAACAATTT
CACACAGGAAACAGCTATGACATGATTACCAGATCTGGCTCGCACCGCGGTGGCGGCCGCTCTAGACGGT
GACCACAACGCGCCCGCTTTGATCGGGGACGTCTGCGGCCGACCATTTACGGGTCTTGTTGTCGTTGGCG
GTCATGGGCCGAACATACTCACCCGGATCGGAGGGCCGAGGACAAGGTCGAACGAGGGGCATGACCCGGT
GCGGGGCTTCTTGCACTCGGCATAGGCGAGTGCTAAGAATAACGTTGGCACTCGCGACCGGTGAGTGCTA
GGTCGGGACGGTGAGGCCAGGCCCGTCGTCGCAGCGAGTGGCAGCGAGGACAACTTGAGCCGTCCGTCGC
GGGCACTGCGCCCGGCCAGCGTAAGTAGCGGGGTTGCCGTCACCCGGTGACCCCCGTTTCATCCCCGATC
CGGAGGAATCACTTCGCAATGGCCAAGACAATTGCGGATCCCGTGAGCAAGGGCGAGGAGCTGTTCACCG
GGGTGGTGCCCATCCTGGTCGAGCTGGACGGCGACGTAAACGGCCACAAGTTCAGCGTGTCCGGCGAGGG
CGAGGGCGATGCCACCTAGGGCAAGCTGACCCTGAAGTTCATCTGCACCACCGGCAAGCTGCCCGTGCCC
TGGCCCACCCTCGTGACCACCCTGACCTACGGCGTGCAGTGCTTCAGCCGCTACCCCGACCACATGAAGC
AGCACGACTTCTTCAAGTCCGCCATGCCCGAAGGCTACGTCCAGGAGCGCACCATCTTCTTCAAGGACGA
CGGCAACTACAAGACCCGCGCCGAGGTGAAGTTCGAGGGCGACACCCTGGTGAACCGCATCGAGCTGAAG
GGCATCGACTTCAAGGAGGACGGCAACATCCTGGGGCACAAGCTGGAGTACAACTACAACAGCCACAACG
TCTATATCATGGCCGACAAGCAGAAGAACGGCATCAAGGTGAACTTCAAGATCCGCCACAACATCGAGGA
CGGCAGCGTGCAGCTCGCCGACCACTACCAGCAGAACACCCCCATCGGCGACGGCCCCGTGCTGCTGCCC
GACAACCACTACCTGAGCACCCAGTCCGCCCTGAGCAAAGACCCCAACGAGAAGCGCGATCACATGGTCC
TGCTGGAGTTCGTGACCGCCGCCGGGATCACTCTCGGCATGGACGAGCTGTACAAGTAACATATGGATTT
GGCGAGCTTCGTGCGTGTTCGGTAGCCTGGCATTTACCGACCGGCGGTAGTTCAGCAGGGCAGAACGGCG
GACTCTAAATCCGCATGGCGCTGGTTCAAATCCGGCCCGCCGGACCAGCGGAAATGACCCCAGAGGTGCG
ACCTCTGGGGTAAGCTTATCGATACCGTCGACCTCGAGGGGGGGCCCCCGGGGATCATCGAGCCGAGAAC
GTTATCGAAGTTGGTCATGTGTAATCCCCTCGTTTGAACTTTGGATTAAGCGTAGATACACCCTTGGACA
AGCCAGTTGGATTCGGAGACAAGCAAATTCAGCCTTAAAAAGGGCGAGGCCCTGCGGTGGTGGAACACCG
CAGGGCCTCTAACCGCTCGACGCGCTGCACCAACCAGCCCGCGAACGGCTGGCAGCCAGCGTAAGGCGCG
GCTCATCGGGCGGCGTTCGCCACGATGTCCTGCACTTCGAGCCAAGCCTCGAACACCTGCTGGTGTGCAC
GACTCACCCGGTTGTTGACACCGCGCGCGGCCGTGCGGGCTCGGTGGGGCGGCTCTGTCGCCCTTGCCAG
CGTGAGTAGCGCGTACCTCACCTCGCCCAACAGGTCGCACACAGCCGATTCGTACGCCATAAAGCCAGGT
GAGCCCACCAGCTCCGTAAGTTCGGGCGCTGTGTGGCTCGTACCCGCGCATTCAGGCGGCAGGGGGTCTA
ACGGGTCTAAGGCGGCGTGTACGGCCGCCACAGCGGCTCTCAGCGGCCCGGAAACGTCCTCGAAACGACG
CATGTGTTCCTCCTGGTTGGTACAGGTGGTTGGGGGTGCTCGGCTGTCGCTGGTGTTCCACCACCAGGGC
TCGACGGGAGAGCGGGGGAGTGTGCAGTTGTGGGGTGGCCCCTCAGCGAAATATCTGACTTGGAGCTCGT
GTCGGACCATACACCGGTGATTAATCGTGGTCTACTACCAAGCGTGAGCCACGTCGCCGACGAATTTGAG
CAGCTCTGGCTGCCGTACTGGCCGCTGGCAAGCGACGATCTGCTCGAGGGGATCTACCGCCAAAGCCGCG
CGTCGGCCCTAGGCCGCCGGTACATCGAGGCGAACCCAACAGCGCTGGCAAACCTGCTGGTCGTGGACGT
AGACCATCCAGACGCAGCGCTCCGAGCGCTCAGCGCCCGGGGGTCCCATCCGCTGCCCAACGCGATCGTG
GGCAATCGCGCCAACGGCCACGCACACGCAGTGTGGGCACTCAACGCCCCTGTTCCACGCACCGAATACG
CGCGGCGTAAGCCGCTCGCATACATGGCGGCGTGCGCCGAAGGCCTTCGGCGCGCCGTCGACGGCGACCG
CAGTTACTCAGGCCTCATGACCAAAAACCCCGGCCACATCGCCTGGGAAACGGAATGGCTCCACTCAGAT
CTCTACACACTCAGCCACATCGAGGCCGAGCTCGGCGCGAACATGCCACCGCCGCGCTGGCGTCAGCAGA
CCACGTACAAAGCGGCTCCGACGCCGCTAGGGCGGAATTGCGCACTGTTCGATTCCGTCAGGTTGTGGGC
CTATCGTCCCGCCCTCATGCGGATCTACCTGCCGACCCGGAACGTGGACGGACTCGGCCGCGCGATCTAT
GCCGAGTGCCACGCGCGAAACGCCGAATTCCCGTGCAACGACGTGTGTCCCGGACCGCTACCGGACAGCG
AGGTCCGCGCCATCGCCAACAGCATTTGGCGTTGGATCACAACCAAGTCGCGCATTTGGGCGGACGGGAT
CGTGGTCTACGAGGCCACACTCAGTGCGCGCCAGTCGGCCATCTCGCGGAAGGGCGCAGCAGCGCGCACG
GCGGCGAGCACAGTTGCGCGGCGCGCAAAGTCCGCGTCAGCCATGGAGGCATTGCTATGAGCGACGGCTA
CAGCGACGGCTACAACCGGCAGCCGACTGTCCGCAAAAAGCGGCGCGTGACCGCCGCCGAAGGCGCTCGA
ATCACCGGACTATCCGAACGCCACGTCGTCCGGCTCGTGGCGCAGGAACGCAGCGAGTGGCTCGCCGAGC
AGGCTGCACGCCGCGAACGCATCCGCGCCTATCACGACGACGAGGGCCACTCTTGGCCGCAAACGGCCAA
ACATTTCGGGCTGCATCTGGACACCGTTAAGCGACTCGGCTATCGGGCGAGGAAAGAGCGTGCGGCAGAA
CAGGAAGCGGCTCAAAAGGCCCACAACGAAGCCGACAATCCACCGCTGTTCTAACGCAATTGGGGAGCGG
GTGTCGCGGGGGTTCCGTGGGGGGTTCCGTTGCAACGGGTCGGACAGGTAAAAGTCCTGGTAGACGCTAG
TTTTCTGGTTTGGGCCATGCCTGTCTCGTTGCGTGTTTCGTTGCGCCCGTTTTGAATACCAGCCAGACGA
GACGGGGTTCTACGAATCTTGGTCGATACCAAGCCATTTCCGCTGAATATCGGGGAGCTCACCGCCAGAA
TCGGTGGTTGTGGTGATGTACGTGGCGAACTCCGTTGTAGTGCCTGTGGTGGCATCCGTGGCCACTCTCG
TTGCACGGTTCGTTGTGCCGTTACAGGCCCCGTTGACAGCTCACCGAACGTAGTTAAAACATGCTGGTCA
AACTAGGTTTACCAACGATACGAGTCAGCTCATCTAGGGCCAGTTCTAGGCGTTGTTCGTTGCGCGGTTC
GTTGCGCATGTTTCGTGTGGTTGCTAGATGGCTCCGCAACCACACGCTTCGAGGTTGAGTGCTTCCAGCA
CGGGCGCGATCCAGAAGAACTTCGTCGTGCGACTGTCCTCGTTGATCCTTGCCGAGCTGGGATGGAAGCC
CGGCCGACCCACCCTGGAGGAGATGATCGAGGATGCCAGGGCCTTTCACGCCCGCCGCTGCTGAGCGTCC
GCCGCCGGGCCCGCACCGCCGTCGGCCGGCCCGCTCCGGGCTCGCAGCAGCGGGCTTCGGCGCGGGCCCG
GGGCTCCCGGGCCGCCGGGCGGGGCTCCGCCCGGCGGCCGCCGGGGGCCGGGGGCGGCGCCGGGCGGCCC
GGGGCGTCAGGCGCCGGGGGCGGTGTCCGGCGGCCCCCAGAGGAACTGCGCCAGTTCCTCCGGATCGGTG
AAGCCGGAGAGATCCAGCGGGGTCTCCTCGAACACCTCGAAGTCGTGCAGGAAGGTGAAGGCGAGCAGTT
CGCGGGCGAAGTCCTCGGTCCGCTTCCACTGCGCCCCGTCGAGCAGCGCGGCCAGGATCTCGCGGTCGCC
CCGGAAGGCGTTGAGATGCAGTTGCACCAGGCTGTAGCGGGAGTCTCCCGCATAGACGTCGGTGAAGTCG
ACGATCCCGGTGACCTCGGTCGCGGCCAGGTCCACGAAGATGTTGGTCCCGTGCAGGTCGCCGTGGACGA
ACCGGGGTTCGCGGCCGGCCAGCAGCGTGTCCACGTCCGGCAGCCAGTCCTCCAGGCGGTCCAGCAGCCG
GGGCGAGAGGTAGCCCCACCCGCGGTGGTCCTCGACGGTCGCCGCGCGGCGTTCCCGCAGCAGTTCCGGG
AAGACCTCGGAATGGGGGGTGAGCACGGTGTTCCCGGTCAGCGGCACCCTGTGCAGCCGGCCGAGCACCC
GGCCGAGTTCGCGGGCCAGGGCGAGCAGCGCGTTCCGGTCGGTCGTGCCGTCCATCGCGGACCGCCAGGT
GGTGCCGGTCATCCGGCTCATCACCAGGTAGGGCCACGGCCAGGCTCCGGTGCCGGGCCGCAGCTCGCCG
CGGCCGAGGAGGCGGGGCACCGGCACCGGGGCGTCCGCCAGGACCGCGTACGCCTCCGACTCCGACGCGA
GGCTCTCCGGACCGCACCAGTGCTCGCCGAACAGCTTGATCACCGGGCCGGGCTCGCCGACCAGTACGGG
GTTGGTGCTCTCGCCGGGCACCCGCAGCACCGGCGGCACCGGCAGCCCGAGCTCCTCCAGGGCTCGGCGG
GCCAGCGGCTCCCAGAATTCCTGGTCGTTCCGCAGGCTCGCGTAGGAATCATCCGAATCAATACGGTCGA
GAAGTAACAGGGATTCTTGTGTCACAGCGGACCTCTATTCACAGGGTACGGGCCGGCTTAATTCCGCACG
GCCGGTCGCGACACGGCCTGTCCGCACCGCGGATCAGGCGTTGACGATGACGGGCTGGTCGGCCACGTCG
GGGAGTCAGGCAACTATGGATGAACGAAATAGACAGATCGCTGAGATAGGTGCCTCACTGATTAAGCATT
GGTAACTGTCAGACCAAGTTTACTCATATATACTTTAGATTGATTTAAAACTTCATTTTTAATTTAAAAG
GATCTAGGTGAAGATCCTTTTTGATAATCTCATGACCAAAATCCCTTAACGTGAGTTTTCGTTCCACTGA
GCGTCAGACCCCGTAGAAAAGATCA
